Addgene plasmid #182656: pCMV_NFL(K363TAG)-FLAG
Purpose: Expresses mouse neurofilament light chain with a TAG codon at the position K363 & C-terminal FLAG tag (DYKDDDDK) in mammalian cells. Can be used for amber codon suppression & click labeling of NFL.
Depositing lab: Ivana Nikić-Spiegel. Depositing organization: Universitaetsklinikum Tuebingen. Publication: Minimal genetically encoded tags for fluorescent protein labeling in living neurons. Arsic A, Hagemann C, Stajkovic N, Schubert T, Nikic-Spiegel I. Nat Commun. 2022 Jan 14;13(1):314. doi: 10.1038/s41467-022-27956-y. PubMed 35031604.
Backbone
  Vector backbone: pCMV
  Vector type: Mammalian Expression
  Selectable markers: Neomycin (select with G418)
Growth in bacteria
  Bacterial resistance: Kanamycin, 50 μg/mL
  Growth temperature: 37°C
  Growth strain: DH5alpha
  Copy number: High Copy
Gene/Insert
  Gene/Insert name: mouse neurofilament light chain with a K363TAG mutation (alt name: NFL(K363TAG))
  Species: M. musculus (mouse)
  Mutation: K363TAG
  Entrez Gene: Nefl (a.k.a. CMT2E, NF-L, NF68, Nfl)
  Promoter: CMV
  Tag / fusion protein: FLAG tag (DYKDDDDK) (C terminal on insert)
  Cloning method: Unknown
  Sequencing primers: 5′ CMVfw; 3′ NA
Terms and licenses: Academic/Nonprofit Terms; Industry Terms: Not Available to Industry
How to cite: pCMV_NFL(K363TAG)-FLAG was a gift from Ivana Nikić-Spiegel (Addgene plasmid # 182656 ; http://n2t.net/addgene:182656 ; RRID:Addgene_182656)
