[The description below was written by a language model from this plasmid's Addgene catalogue record and pLannotate feature annotations shown in this document.]
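Description:
pCMV_NFL(K363TAG)-FLAG is a 5.6 kb mammalian expression plasmid on a pCMV backbone, built for site-specific labeling of mouse neurofilament light chain (NFL, gene Nefl) by genetic code expansion. It replicates in E. coli at high copy from a ColE1/pUC-type origin and also carries an f1 phage origin. A single NeoR/KanR (Tn5 aminoglycoside phosphotransferase) gene serves both hosts. A bacterial bla-type promoter drives it for kanamycin selection in bacteria, and the adjacent SV40 enhancer/early promoter drives it for G418 selection in mammalian cells, with an HSV TK polyadenylation signal terminating the cassette. Short annotated fragments of ble, bGH poly(A) and SV40 large T antigen appear to be partial matches or backbone remnants rather than functional elements.

The expression cassette consists of the human CMV immediate-early enhancer and promoter, a remnant of the multiple cloning site, the Nefl coding sequence, a C-terminal FLAG epitope and an SV40 poly(A) signal. The annotation tool flags the epitope as a fragment of 3xFLAG, but its length fits the single FLAG tag described in the catalogue entry. The codon for lysine 363 has been replaced by an amber (TAG) stop codon. Full-length NFL is therefore made only when the cell also has an orthogonal suppressor tRNA/aminoacyl-tRNA synthetase pair and a noncanonical amino acid, none of which this plasmid encodes. Because the FLAG tag lies downstream of the amber codon, detecting it reports successful suppression, whereas termination at TAG gives a truncated, untagged product. According to the record, the construct is used for amber codon suppression and click-chemistry labeling of NFL, giving a minimal fluorescent tag at a defined position in the protein.
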