Features (pLannotate 1.2.2; 15 found; start..end, strand, type, name):
      1..38      +  misc_feature   MCS (fragment): multiple cloning site
     42..1670    +  CDS            Nefl: NFL_MOUSE - Also known as Nf68, Nfl. Experimental evidence at protein level: Swiss-Prot protein existence level 1. Neurofilaments usually contain three intermediate filament proteins: NEFL, NEFM, and NEFH which are involved in the maintenance of neuronal caliber. May additionally cooperate with the neuronal intermediate filament proteins PRPH and INA to form neuronal filamentous networks (PubMed:22723690). From Mus musculus (Mouse).
   1685..1705    +  CDS            3xFLAG (fragment): three tandem FLAG® epitope tags
   1728..1811    +  CDS            large T antigen (fragment): large T antigen from SV40 (simian virus 40)
   1834..1955    +  polyA_signal   SV40 poly(A) signal: SV40 polyadenylation signal
   1989..2417    -  rep_origin     f1 ori (sequence partly withheld): f1 bacteriophage origin of replication; arrow indicates direction of (+) strand synthesis
   2444..2548    +  promoter       AmpR promoter: bla
   2550..2907    +  promoter       SV40 promoter: SV40 enhancer and early promoter
   2942..3736    +  CDS            NeoR/KanR: aminoglycoside phosphotransferase from Tn5; aph(3')-II (or nptII); confers resistance to neomycin, kanamycin, and G418 (Geneticin®)
   3757..3909    +  CDS            ble (fragment): BLE_KLEPN - Experimental evidence at protein level: Swiss-Prot protein existence level 1. Binding protein with a strong affinity to the bleomycin family of antibiotics. Binds to CL990; an antimitotic-antibiotic compound. From Klebsiella pneumoniae.
   3968..4015    +  polyA_signal   HSV TK poly(A) signal: herpes simplex virus thymidine kinase polyadenylation signal (Cole and Stacy, 1985)
   4106..4122    -  polyA_signal   bGH poly(A) signal (fragment): bovine growth hormone polyadenylation signal
   4344..4932    +  rep_origin     ori: high-copy-number ColE1/pMB1/pBR322/pUC origin of replication
   5107..5410    +  enhancer       CMV enhancer: human cytomegalovirus immediate early enhancer
   5411..5614    +  promoter       CMV promoter: human cytomegalovirus (CMV) immediate early promoter
>Addgene plasmid #182656 | pCMV_NFL(K363TAG)-FLAG | addgene full sequence | sequence record 363073 | Addgene NGS Result
GCTAGCGCTACCGGACTCAGATCTCGAGCTCAAGCTTCACCATGAGTTCGTTCGGCTACGATCCGTACTT
TTCGACCTCCTACAAGCGGCGCTATGTGGAGACGCCCCGGGTGCACATCTCCAGCGTGCGCAGCGGCTAC
AGCACGGCGCGCTCCGCGTACTCCAGCTACTCCGCGCCGGTCTCCTCCTCGCTGTCCGTGCGCCGCAGCT
ACTCGTCCAGCTCTGGCTCTTTGATGCCCAGCCTGGAGAATCTCGATCTGAGCCAGGTAGCCGCCATCAG
CAACGACCTCAAGTCTATCCGCACACAAGAGAAGGCACAGCTGCAGGACCTCAACGATCGCTTCGCCAGC
TTCATCGAGCGCGTGCACGAGCTGGAGCAGCAGAACAAGGTCCTGGAAGCCGAGCTGTTGGTGCTGCGCC
AGAAACACTCTGAGCCTTCCCGCTTCCGCGCCCTGTACGAGCAGGAGATCCGCGATCTGCGGCTGGCAGC
GGAAGACGCCACTAACGAGAAGCAGGCGCTGCAGGGCGAGCGCGAGGGGCTGGAGGAGACTCTGCGCAAC
CTGCAGGCTCGCTATGAGGAAGAAGTGCTGAGCCGCGAGGACGCCGAGGGCCGGCTGATGGAAGCGCGCA
AAGGTGCGGATGAGGCCGCGCTCGCCCGCGCCGAGCTGGAGAAGCGCATCGACAGCCTGATGGACGAGAT
AGCTTTCCTGAAGAAGGTGCACGAGGAAGAGATCGCCGAGCTGCAGGCTCAGATCCAGTATGCTCAGATC
TCCGTGGAGATGGACGTGTCCTCCAAGCCCGACCTCTCCGCCGCTCTCAAGGACATCCGCGCTCAGTACG
AGAAGCTGGCCGCCAAGAACATGCAGAACGCCGAAGAGTGGTTCAAGAGCCGCTTCACCGTGCTAACCGA
GAGCGCCGCCAAGAACACCGACGCTGTGCGCGCTGCCAAGGACGAGGTGTCGGAAAGCCGCCGCCTGCTC
AAGGCTAAGACCCTGGAGATCGAAGCCTGCCGGGGTATGAACGAAGCTCTGGAGAAGCAGCTGCAGGAGC
TAGAGGACAAGCAGAATGCAGACATTAGCGCCATGCAGGACACAATCAACAAACTGGAGAATGAGCTGAG
AAGCACGTAGAGCGAGATGGCCAGGTACCTGAAGGAGTACCAGGACCTCCTCAATGTCAAGATGGCCTTG
GACATCGAGATTGCAGCTTACAGAAAACTCTTGGAAGGCGAAGAGACCAGGCTCAGTTTCACCAGCGTGG
GTAGCATAACCAGCGGCTACTCTCAGAGCTCGCAGGTCTTCGGCCGTTCTGCTTACAGTGGCTTGCAGAG
CAGCTCCTACTTGATGTCTGCTCGCTCTTTCCCAGCCTACTATACCAGCCACGTCCAGGAAGAGCAGACA
GAGGTCGAGGAGACCATTGAGGCTACGAAAGCTGAGGAGGCCAAGGATGAGCCCCCCTCTGAAGGAGAAG
CAGAAGAGGAGGAGAAGGAGAAAGAGGAGGGAGAGGAAGAGGAAGGCGCTGAGGAGGAAGAAGCTGCCAA
GGATGAGTCTGAAGACACAAAAGAAGAAGAAGAAGGTGGTGAGGGTGAGGAGGAAGACACCAAAGAATCT
GAAGAGGAAGAGAAGAAAGAGGAGAGTGCTGGAGAGGAGCAGGTGGCTAAGAAGAAAGATGGGGCCCGGG
ATCCGGACTACAAAGACGATGACGACAAGTGAGCGGCCGCGACTCTAGATCATAATCAGCCATACCACAT
TTGTAGAGGTTTTACTTGCTTTAAAAAACCTCCCACACCTCCCCCTGAACCTGAAACATAAAATGAATGC
AATTGTTGTTGTTAACTTGTTTATTGCAGCTTATAATGGTTACAAATAAAGCAATAGCATCACAAATTTC
ACAAATAAAGCATTTTTTTCACTGCATTCTAGTTGTGGTTTGTCCAAACTCATCAATGTATCTTAAGGCG
TAAATTGTAAGCGTTAATATTTTGTTAAAATTCGCGTTAAATTTTTGTTAAATCAGCTCATTTTTTAACC
AATAGGCCGAAATCGGCAAAATCCCTTATAAATCAAAAGAATAGACCGAGATAGGGT
[37 nt withheld, positions 2088-2124]
AAAGAACGTGGACTCCAACGTCAAAGG
[49 nt withheld, positions 2152-2200]
T
[91 nt withheld, positions 2202-2292]
G
[124 nt withheld, positions 2294-2417]
CAGGTGGCACTTTTCGGGGAAATGTGCGCGGAACCCCTATTTGTTTATTTTTCTAAATACATTCAAATAT
GTATCCGCTCATGAGACAATAACCCTGATAAATGCTTCAATAATATTGAAAAAGGAAGAGTCCTGAGGCG
GAAAGAACCAGCTGTGGAATGTGTGTCAGTTAGGGTGTGGAAAGTCCCCAGGCTCCCCAGCAGGCAGAAG
TATGCAAAGCATGCATCTCAATTAGTCAGCAACCAGGTGTGGAAAGTCCCCAGGCTCCCCAGCAGGCAGA
AGTATGCAAAGCATGCATCTCAATTAGTCAGCAACCATAGTCCCGCCCCTAACTCCGCCCATCCCGCCCC
TAACTCCGCCCAGTTCCGCCCATTCTCCGCCCCATGGCTGACTAATTTTTTTTATTTATGCAGAGGCCGA
GGCCGCCTCGGCCTCTGAGCTATTCCAGAAGTAGTGAGGAGGCTTTTTTGGAGGCCTAGGCTTTTGCAAA
GATCGATCAAGAGACAGGATGAGGATCGTTTCGCATGATTGAACAAGATGGATTGCACGCAGGTTCTCCG
GCCGCTTGGGTGGAGAGGCTATTCGGCTATGACTGGGCACAACAGACAATCGGCTGCTCTGATGCCGCCG
TGTTCCGGCTGTCAGCGCAGGGGCGCCCGGTTCTTTTTGTCAAGACCGACCTGTCCGGTGCCCTGAATGA
ACTGCAAGACGAGGCAGCGCGGCTATCGTGGCTGGCCACGACGGGCGTTCCTTGCGCAGCTGTGCTCGAC
GTTGTCACTGAAGCGGGAAGGGACTGGCTGCTATTGGGCGAAGTGCCGGGGCAGGATCTCCTGTCATCTC
ACCTTGCTCCTGCCGAGAAAGTATCCATCATGGCTGATGCAATGCGGCGGCTGCATACGCTTGATCCGGC
TACCTGCCCATTCGACCACCAAGCGAAACATCGCATCGAGCGAGCACGTACTCGGATGGAAGCCGGTCTT
GTCGATCAGGATGATCTGGACGAAGAGCATCAGGGGCTCGCGCCAGCCGAACTGTTCGCCAGGCTCAAGG
CGAGCATGCCCGACGGCGAGGATCTCGTCGTGACCCATGGCGATGCCTGCTTGCCGAATATCATGGTGGA
AAATGGCCGCTTTTCTGGATTCATCGACTGTGGCCGGCTGGGTGTGGCGGACCGCTATCAGGACATAGCG
TTGGCTACCCGTGATATTGCTGAAGAGCTTGGCGGCGAATGGGCTGACCGCTTCCTCGTGCTTTACGGTA
TCGCCGCTCCCGATTCGCAGCGCATCGCCTTCTATCGCCTTCTTGACGAGTTCTTCTGAGCGGGACTCTG
GGGTTCGAAATGACCGACCAAGCGACGCCCAACCTGCCATCACGAGATTTCGATTCCACCGCCGCCTTCT
ATGAAAGGTTGGGCTTCGGAATCGTTTTCCGGGACGCCGGCTGGATGATCCTCCAGCGCGGGGATCTCAT
GCTGGAGTTCTTCGCCCACCCTAGGGGGAGGCTAACTGAAACACGGAAGGAGACAATACCGGAAGGAACC
CGCGCTATGACGGCAATAAAAAGACAGAATAAAACGCACGGTGTTGGGTCGTTTGTTCATAAACGCGGGG
TTCGGTCCCAGGGCTGGCACTCTGTCGATACCCCACCGAGACCCCATTGGGGCCAATACGCCCGCGTTTC
TTCCTTTTCCCCACCCCACCCCCCAAGTTCGGGTGAAGGCCCAGGGCTCGCAGCCAACGTCGGGGCGGCA
GGCCCTGCCATAGCCTCAGGTTACTCATATATACTTTAGATTGATTTAAAACTTCATTTTTAATTTAAAA
GGATCTAGGTGAAGATCCTTTTTGATAATCTCATGACCAAAATCCCTTAACGTGAGTTTTCGTTCCACTG
AGCGTCAGACCCCGTAGAAAAGATCAAAGGATCTTCTTGAGATCCTTTTTTTCTGCGCGTAATCTGCTGC
TTGCAAACAAAAAAACCACCGCTACCAGCGGTGGTTTGTTTGCCGGATCAAGAGCTACCAACTCTTTTTC
CGAAGGTAACTGGCTTCAGCAGAGCGCAGATACCAAATACTGTTCTTCTAGTGTAGCCGTAGTTAGGCCA
CCACTTCAAGAACTCTGTAGCACCGCCTACATACCTCGCTCTGCTAATCCTGTTACCAGTGGCTGCTGCC
AGTGGCGATAAGTCGTGTCTTACCGGGTTGGACTCAAGACGATAGTTACCGGATAAGGCGCAGCGGTCGG
GCTGAACGGGGGGTTCGTGCACACAGCCCAGCTTGGAGCGAACGACCTACACCGAACTGAGATACCTACA
GCGTGAGCTATGAGAAAGCGCCACGCTTCCCGAAGGGAGAAAGGCGGACAGGTATCCGGTAAGCGGCAGG
GTCGGAACAGGAGAGCGCACGAGGGAGCTTCCAGGGGGAAACGCCTGGTATCTTTATAGTCCTGTCGGGT
TTCGCCACCTCTGACTTGAGCGTCGATTTTTGTGATGCTCGTCAGGGGGGCGGAGCCTATGGAAAAACGC
CAGCAACGCGGCCTTTTTACGGTTCCTGGCCTTTTGCTGGCCTTTTGCTCACATGTTCTTTCCTGCGTTA
TCCCCTGATTCTGTGGATAACCGTATTACCGCCATGCATTAGTTATTAATAGTAATCAATTACGGGGTCA
TTAGTTCATAGCCCATATATGGAGTTCCGCGTTACATAACTTACGGTAAATGGCCCGCCTGGCTGACCGC
CCAACGACCCCCGCCCATTGACGTCAATAATGACGTATGTTCCCATAGTAACGCCAATAGGGACTTTCCA
TTGACGTCAATGGGTGGAGTATTTACGGTAAACTGCCCACTTGGCAGTACATCAAGTGTATCATATGCCA
AGTACGCCCCCTATTGACGTCAATGACGGTAAATGGCCCGCCTGGCATTATGCCCAGTACATGACCTTAT
GGGACTTTCCTACTTGGCAGTACATCTACGTATTAGTCATCGCTATTACCATGGTGATGCGGTTTTGGCA
GTACATCAATGGGCGTGGATAGCGGTTTGACTCACGGGGATTTCCAAGTCTCCACCCCATTGACGTCAAT
GGGAGTTTGTTTTGGCACCAAAATCAACGGGACTTTCCAAAATGTCGTAACAACTCCGCCCCATTGACGC
AAATGGGCGGTAGGCGTGTACGGTGGGAGGTCTATATAAGCAGAGCTGGTTTAGTGAACCGTCAGATCC
